>Addgene plasmid #135010 | pU6-(BsaI)_CBh-Cas9 | depositor full sequence | sequence record 259409 | pU6-(BsaI)_CBh-Cas9 sequence 8508 bps
GAGGGCCTATTTCCCATGATTCCTTCATATTTGCATATACGATACAAGGCTGTTAGAGAGATAATTGGAA
TTAATTTGACTGTAAACACAAAGATATTAGTACAAAATACGTGACGTAGAAAGTAATAATTTCTTGGGTA
GTTTGCAGTTTTAAAATTATGTTTTAAAATGGACTATCATATGCTTACCGTAACTTGAAAGTATTTCGAT
TTCTTGGCTTTATATATCTTGTGGAAAGGACGAAACACCGGAGACCTGTACAGGTCTCTGTTTTAGAGCT
AGAAATAGCAAGTTAAAATAAGGCTAGTCCGTTATCAACTTGAAAAAGTGGCACCGAGTCGGTGCTTTTT
TGTTTTAGAGCTAGAAATAGCAAGTTAAAATAAGGCTAGTCCGTTTTTAGCGCGTGCGCCAATTCTGCAG
ACAAATGGCTCTAGAGGTACCCGTTACATAACTTACGGTAAATGGCCCGCCTGGCTGACCGCCCAACGAC
CCCCGCCCATTGACGTCAATAGTAACGCCAATAGGGACTTTCCATTGACGTCAATGGGTGGAGTATTTAC
GGTAAACTGCCCACTTGGCAGTACATCAAGTGTATCATATGCCAAGTACGCCCCCTATTGACGTCAATGA
CGGTAAATGGCCCGCCTGGCATTGTGCCCAGTACATGACCTTATGGGACTTTCCTACTTGGCAGTACATC
TACGTATTAGTCATCGCTATTACCATGGTCGAGGTGAGCCCCACGTTCTGCTTCACTCTCCCCATCTCCC
CCCCCTCCCCACCCCCAATTTTGTATTTATTTATTTTTTAATTATTTTGTGCAGCGATGGGGGCGGGGGG
GGGGGGGGGGCGCGCGCCAGGCGGGGCGGGGCGGGGCGAGGGGCGGGGCGGGGCGAGGCGGAGAGGTGCG
GCGGCAGCCAATCAGAGCGGCGCGCTCCGAAAGTTTCCTTTTATGGCGAGGCGGCGGCGGCGGCGGCCCT
ATAAAAAGCGAAGCGCGCGGCGGGCGGGAGTCGCTGCGACGCTGCCTTCGCCCCGTGCCCCGCTCCGCCG
CCGCCTCGCGCCGCCCGCCCCGGCTCTGACTGACCGCGTTACTCCCACAGGTGAGCGGGCGGGACGGCCC
TTCTCCTCCGGGCTGTAATTAGCTGAGCAAGAGGTAAGGGTTTAAGGGATGGTTGGTTGGTGGGGTATTA
ATGTTTAATTACCTGGAGCACCTGCCTGAAATCACTTTTTTTCAGGTTGGACCGGTGCCACCATGGACTA
TAAGGACCACGACGGAGACTACAAGGATCATGATATTGATTACAAAGACGATGACGATAAGATGGCCCCA
AAGAAGAAGCGGAAGGTCGGTATCCACGGAGTCCCAGCAGCCGACAAGAAGTACAGCATCGGCCTGGACA
TCGGCACCAACTCTGTGGGCTGGGCCGTGATCACCGACGAGTACAAGGTGCCCAGCAAGAAATTCAAGGT
GCTGGGCAACACCGACCGGCACAGCATCAAGAAGAACCTGATCGGAGCCCTGCTGTTCGACAGCGGCGAA
ACAGCCGAGGCCACCCGGCTGAAGAGAACCGCCAGAAGAAGATACACCAGACGGAAGAACCGGATCTGCT
ATCTGCAAGAGATCTTCAGCAACGAGATGGCCAAGGTGGACGACAGCTTCTTCCACAGACTGGAAGAGTC
CTTCCTGGTGGAAGAGGATAAGAAGCACGAGCGGCACCCCATCTTCGGCAACATCGTGGACGAGGTGGCC
TACCACGAGAAGTACCCCACCATCTACCACCTGAGAAAGAAACTGGTGGACAGCACCGACAAGGCCGACC
TGCGGCTGATCTATCTGGCCCTGGCCCACATGATCAAGTTCCGGGGCCACTTCCTGATCGAGGGCGACCT
GAACCCCGACAACAGCGACGTGGACAAGCTGTTCATCCAGCTGGTGCAGACCTACAACCAGCTGTTCGAG
GAAAACCCCATCAACGCCAGCGGCGTGGACGCCAAGGCCATCCTGTCTGCCAGACTGAGCAAGAGCAGAC
GGCTGGAAAATCTGATCGCCCAGCTGCCCGGCGAGAAGAAGAATGGCCTGTTCGGAAACCTGATTGCCCT
GAGCCTGGGCCTGACCCCCAACTTCAAGAGCAACTTCGACCTGGCCGAGGATGCCAAACTGCAGCTGAGC
AAGGACACCTACGACGACGACCTGGACAACCTGCTGGCCCAGATCGGCGACCAGTACGCCGACCTGTTTC
TGGCCGCCAAGAACCTGTCCGACGCCATCCTGCTGAGCGACATCCTGAGAGTGAACACCGAGATCACCAA
GGCCCCCCTGAGCGCCTCTATGATCAAGAGATACGACGAGCACCACCAGGACCTGACCCTGCTGAAAGCT
CTCGTGCGGCAGCAGCTGCCTGAGAAGTACAAAGAGATTTTCTTCGACCAGAGCAAGAACGGCTACGCCG
GCTACATTGACGGCGGAGCCAGCCAGGAAGAGTTCTACAAGTTCATCAAGCCCATCCTGGAAAAGATGGA
CGGCACCGAGGAACTGCTCGTGAAGCTGAACAGAGAGGACCTGCTGCGGAAGCAGCGGACCTTCGACAAC
GGCAGCATCCCCCACCAGATCCACCTGGGAGAGCTGCACGCCATTCTGCGGCGGCAGGAAGATTTTTACC
CATTCCTGAAGGACAACCGGGAAAAGATCGAGAAGATCCTGACCTTCCGCATCCCCTACTACGTGGGCCC
TCTGGCCAGGGGAAACAGCAGATTCGCCTGGATGACCAGAAAGAGCGAGGAAACCATCACCCCCTGGAAC
TTCGAGGAAGTGGTGGACAAGGGCGCTTCCGCCCAGAGCTTCATCGAGCGGATGACCAACTTCGATAAGA
ACCTGCCCAACGAGAAGGTGCTGCCCAAGCACAGCCTGCTGTACGAGTACTTCACCGTGTATAACGAGCT
GACCAAAGTGAAATACGTGACCGAGGGAATGAGAAAGCCCGCCTTCCTGAGCGGCGAGCAGAAAAAGGCC
ATCGTGGACCTGCTGTTCAAGACCAACCGGAAAGTGACCGTGAAGCAGCTGAAAGAGGACTACTTCAAGA
AAATCGAGTGCTTCGACTCCGTGGAAATCTCCGGCGTGGAAGATCGGTTCAACGCCTCCCTGGGCACATA
CCACGATCTGCTGAAAATTATCAAGGACAAGGACTTCCTGGACAATGAGGAAAACGAGGACATTCTGGAA
GATATCGTGCTGACCCTGACACTGTTTGAGGACAGAGAGATGATCGAGGAACGGCTGAAAACCTATGCCC
ACCTGTTCGACGACAAAGTGATGAAGCAGCTGAAGCGGCGGAGATACACCGGCTGGGGCAGGCTGAGCCG
GAAGCTGATCAACGGCATCCGGGACAAGCAGTCCGGCAAGACAATCCTGGATTTCCTGAAGTCCGACGGC
TTCGCCAACAGAAACTTCATGCAGCTGATCCACGACGACAGCCTGACCTTTAAAGAGGACATCCAGAAAG
CCCAGGTGTCCGGCCAGGGCGATAGCCTGCACGAGCACATTGCCAATCTGGCCGGCAGCCCCGCCATTAA
GAAGGGCATCCTGCAGACAGTGAAGGTGGTGGACGAGCTCGTGAAAGTGATGGGCCGGCACAAGCCCGAG
AACATCGTGATCGAAATGGCCAGAGAGAACCAGACCACCCAGAAGGGACAGAAGAACAGCCGCGAGAGAA
TGAAGCGGATCGAAGAGGGCATCAAAGAGCTGGGCAGCCAGATCCTGAAAGAACACCCCGTGGAAAACAC
CCAGCTGCAGAACGAGAAGCTGTACCTGTACTACCTGCAGAATGGGCGGGATATGTACGTGGACCAGGAA
CTGGACATCAACCGGCTGTCCGACTACGATGTGGACCATATCGTGCCTCAGAGCTTTCTGAAGGACGACT
CCATCGACAACAAGGTGCTGACCAGAAGCGACAAGAACCGGGGCAAGAGCGACAACGTGCCCTCCGAAGA
GGTCGTGAAGAAGATGAAGAACTACTGGCGGCAGCTGCTGAACGCCAAGCTGATTACCCAGAGAAAGTTC
GACAATCTGACCAAGGCCGAGAGAGGCGGCCTGAGCGAACTGGATAAGGCCGGCTTCATCAAGAGACAGC
TGGTGGAAACCCGGCAGATCACAAAGCACGTGGCACAGATCCTGGACTCCCGGATGAACACTAAGTACGA
CGAGAATGACAAGCTGATCCGGGAAGTGAAAGTGATCACCCTGAAGTCCAAGCTGGTGTCCGATTTCCGG
AAGGATTTCCAGTTTTACAAAGTGCGCGAGATCAACAACTACCACCACGCCCACGACGCCTACCTGAACG
CCGTCGTGGGAACCGCCCTGATCAAAAAGTACCCTAAGCTGGAAAGCGAGTTCGTGTACGGCGACTACAA
GGTGTACGACGTGCGGAAGATGATCGCCAAGAGCGAGCAGGAAATCGGCAAGGCTACCGCCAAGTACTTC
TTCTACAGCAACATCATGAACTTTTTCAAGACCGAGATTACCCTGGCCAACGGCGAGATCCGGAAGCGGC
CTCTGATCGAGACAAACGGCGAAACCGGGGAGATCGTGTGGGATAAGGGCCGGGATTTTGCCACCGTGCG
GAAAGTGCTGAGCATGCCCCAAGTGAATATCGTGAAAAAGACCGAGGTGCAGACAGGCGGCTTCAGCAAA
GAGTCTATCCTGCCCAAGAGGAACAGCGATAAGCTGATCGCCAGAAAGAAGGACTGGGACCCTAAGAAGT
ACGGCGGCTTCGACAGCCCCACCGTGGCCTATTCTGTGCTGGTGGTGGCCAAAGTGGAAAAGGGCAAGTC
CAAGAAACTGAAGAGTGTGAAAGAGCTGCTGGGGATCACCATCATGGAAAGAAGCAGCTTCGAGAAGAAT
CCCATCGACTTTCTGGAAGCCAAGGGCTACAAAGAAGTGAAAAAGGACCTGATCATCAAGCTGCCTAAGT
ACTCCCTGTTCGAGCTGGAAAACGGCCGGAAGAGAATGCTGGCCTCTGCCGGCGAACTGCAGAAGGGAAA
CGAACTGGCCCTGCCCTCCAAATATGTGAACTTCCTGTACCTGGCCAGCCACTATGAGAAGCTGAAGGGC
TCCCCCGAGGATAATGAGCAGAAACAGCTGTTTGTGGAACAGCACAAGCACTACCTGGACGAGATCATCG
AGCAGATCAGCGAGTTCTCCAAGAGAGTGATCCTGGCCGACGCTAATCTGGACAAAGTGCTGTCCGCCTA
CAACAAGCACCGGGATAAGCCCATCAGAGAGCAGGCCGAGAATATCATCCACCTGTTTACCCTGACCAAT
CTGGGAGCCCCTGCCGCCTTCAAGTACTTTGACACCACCATCGACCGGAAGAGGTACACCAGCACCAAAG
AGGTGCTGGACGCCACCCTGATCCACCAGAGCATCACCGGCCTGTACGAGACACGGATCGACCTGTCTCA
GCTGGGAGGCGACAAAAGGCCGGCGGCCACGAAAAAGGCCGGCCAGGCAAAAAAGAAAAAGTAAGAATTC
CTAGAGCTCGCTGATCAGCCTCGACTGTGCCTTCTAGTTGCCAGCCATCTGTTGTTTGCCCCTCCCCCGT
GCCTTCCTTGACCCTGGAAGGTGCCACTCCCACTGTCCTTTCCTAATAAAATGAGGAAATTGCATCGCAT
TGTCTGAGTAGGTGTCATTCTATTCTGGGGGGTGGGGTGGGGCAGGACAGCAAGGGGGAGGATTGGGAAG
AGAATAGCAGGCATGCTGGGGAGCGGCCGCAGGAACCCCTAGTGATGGAGTTGGCCACTCCCTCTCTGCG
CGCTCGCTCGCTCACTGAGGCCGGGCGACCAAAGGTCGCCCGACGCCCGGGCTTTGCCCGGGCGGCCTCA
GTGAGCGAGCGAGCGCGCAGCTGCCTGCAGGGGCGCCTGATGCGGTATTTTCTCCTTACGCATCTGTGCG
GTATTTCACACCGCATA
[142 nt withheld, positions 5968-6109]
C
[141 nt withheld, positions 6111-6251]
CCTTTGACGTTGGAGTCCACGTTCTTT
[37 nt withheld, positions 6279-6315]
ACCCTATCTCGGGCTATTCTTTTGATTTATAAGGGATTTTGCCGATTTCGGCCTATTGGTTAAAAAATGA
GCTGATTTAACAAAAATTTAACGCGAATTTTAACAAAATATTAACGTTTACAATTTTATGGTGCACTCTC
AGTACAATCTGCTCTGATGCCGCATAGTTAAGCCAGCCCCGACACCCGCCAACACCCGCTGACGCGCCCT
GACGGGCTTGTCTGCTCCCGGCATCCGCTTACAGACAAGCTGTGACCGTCTCCGGGAGCTGCATGTGTCA
GAGGTTTTCACCGTCATCACCGAAACGCGCGAGACGAAAGGGCCTCGTGATACGCCTATTTTTATAGGTT
AATGTCATGATAATAATGGTTTCTTAGACGTCAGGTGGCACTTTTCGGGGAAATGTGCGCGGAACCCCTA
TTTGTTTATTTTTCTAAATACATTCAAATATGTATCCGCTCATGAGACAATAACCCTGATAAATGCTTCA
ATAATATTGAAAAAGGAAGAGTATGAGTATTCAACATTTCCGTGTCGCCCTTATTCCCTTTTTTGCGGCA
TTTTGCCTTCCTGTTTTTGCTCACCCAGAAACGCTGGTGAAAGTAAAAGATGCTGAAGATCAGTTGGGTG
CACGAGTGGGTTACATCGAACTGGATCTCAACAGCGGTAAGATCCTTGAGAGTTTTCGCCCCGAAGAACG
TTTTCCAATGATGAGCACTTTTAAAGTTCTGCTATGTGGCGCGGTATTATCCCGTATTGACGCCGGGCAA
GAGCAACTCGGTCGCCGCATACACTATTCTCAGAATGACTTGGTTGAGTACTCACCAGTCACAGAAAAGC
ATCTTACGGATGGCATGACAGTAAGAGAATTATGCAGTGCTGCCATAACCATGAGTGATAACACTGCGGC
CAACTTACTTCTGACAACGATCGGAGGACCGAAGGAGCTAACCGCTTTTTTGCACAACATGGGGGATCAT
GTAACTCGCCTTGATCGTTGGGAACCGGAGCTGAATGAAGCCATACCAAACGACGAGCGTGACACCACGA
TGCCTGTAGCAATGGCAACAACGTTGCGCAAACTATTAACTGGCGAACTACTTACTCTAGCTTCCCGGCA
ACAATTAATAGACTGGATGGAGGCGGATAAAGTTGCAGGACCACTTCTGCGCTCGGCCCTTCCGGCTGGC
TGGTTTATTGCTGATAAATCTGGAGCCGGTGAGCGTGGAAGCCGCGGTATCATTGCAGCACTGGGGCCAG
ATGGTAAGCCCTCCCGTATCGTAGTTATCTACACGACGGGGAGTCAGGCAACTATGGATGAACGAAATAG
ACAGATCGCTGAGATAGGTGCCTCACTGATTAAGCATTGGTAACTGTCAGACCAAGTTTACTCATATATA
CTTTAGATTGATTTAAAACTTCATTTTTAATTTAAAAGGATCTAGGTGAAGATCCTTTTTGATAATCTCA
TGACCAAAATCCCTTAACGTGAGTTTTCGTTCCACTGAGCGTCAGACCCCGTAGAAAAGATCAAAGGATC
TTCTTGAGATCCTTTTTTTCTGCGCGTAATCTGCTGCTTGCAAACAAAAAAACCACCGCTACCAGCGGTG
GTTTGTTTGCCGGATCAAGAGCTACCAACTCTTTTTCCGAAGGTAACTGGCTTCAGCAGAGCGCAGATAC
CAAATACTGTCCTTCTAGTGTAGCCGTAGTTAGGCCACCACTTCAAGAACTCTGTAGCACCGCCTACATA
CCTCGCTCTGCTAATCCTGTTACCAGTGGCTGCTGCCAGTGGCGATAAGTCGTGTCTTACCGGGTTGGAC
TCAAGACGATAGTTACCGGATAAGGCGCAGCGGTCGGGCTGAACGGGGGGTTCGTGCACACAGCCCAGCT
TGGAGCGAACGACCTACACCGAACTGAGATACCTACAGCGTGAGCTATGAGAAAGCGCCACGCTTCCCGA
AGGGAGAAAGGCGGACAGGTATCCGGTAAGCGGCAGGGTCGGAACAGGAGAGCGCACGAGGGAGCTTCCA
GGGGGAAACGCCTGGTATCTTTATAGTCCTGTCGGGTTTCGCCACCTCTGACTTGAGCGTCGATTTTTGT
GATGCTCGTCAGGGGGGCGGAGCCTATGGAAAAACGCCAGCAACGCGGCCTTTTTACGGTTCCTGGCCTT
TTGCTGGCCTTTTGCTCACATGT
Features (pLannotate 1.2.2; 18 found; start..end, strand, type, name):
      1..241     +  promoter       U6 promoter: RNA polymerase III promoter for human U6 snRNA
    270..345     +  misc_RNA       gRNA scaffold: guide RNA scaffold for the Streptococcus pyogenes CRISPR/Cas9 system
    352..395     +  misc_RNA       gRNA scaffold (fragment): guide RNA scaffold for the Streptococcus pyogenes CRISPR/Cas9 system
    442..727     +  enhancer       CMV enhancer: human cytomegalovirus immediate early enhancer; contains an 18-bp deletion relative to the standard CMV enhancer
    729..1006    +  promoter       chicken β-actin promoter: No description available
   1007..1235    +  intron         hybrid intron: hybrid between chicken β-actin (CBA) and minute virus of mice (MMV) introns (Gray et al., 2011)
   1373..2974    +  CDS            Cas9(N): N-terminal portion of Streptococcus pyogenes Cas9 (Zetsche et al., 2015)
   2975..5473    +  CDS            Cas9(C): C-terminal portion of Streptococcus pyogenes Cas9 (Zetsche et al., 2015)
   5474..5521    +  CDS            nucleoplasmin NLS: bipartite nuclear localization signal from nucleoplasmin
   5555..5666    +  polyA_signal   bGH poly(A) signal: bovine growth hormone polyadenylation signal
   5771..5911    +  repeat_region  AAV2 ITR: inverted terminal repeat of adeno-associated virus serotype 2 inverted
   5916..5967    -  misc_feature   bom (fragment): basis of mobility region from pBR322
   5986..6366    +  rep_origin     M13 ori (sequence partly withheld): M13 bacteriophage origin of replication; arrow indicates direction of (+) strand synthesis
   6442..6491    -  misc_feature   bom (fragment): basis of mobility region from pBR322
   6593..6628    -  CDS            rop (fragment): Rop protein, which maintains plasmids at low copy number; rop
   6723..6827    +  promoter       AmpR promoter: bla
   6828..7688    +  CDS            AmpR: β-lactamase; bla; confers resistance to ampicillin, carbenicillin, and related antibiotics
   7859..8447    +  rep_origin     ori: high-copy-number ColE1/pMB1/pBR322/pUC origin of replication
