>Addgene plasmid #135010 | pU6-(BsaI)_CBh-Cas9 | addgene full sequence | sequence record 267592 | Addgene NGS Result
GGCGGGGCGGGGCGAGGGGCGGGGCGGGGCGAGGCGGAGAGGTGCGGCGGCAGCCAATCAGAGCGGCGCG
CTCCGAAAGTTTCCTTTTATGGCGAGGCGGCGGCGGCGGCGGCCCTATAAAAAGCGAAGCGCGCGGCGGG
CGGGAGTCGCTGCGCGCTGCCTTCGCCCCGTGCCCCGCTCCGCCGCCGCCTCGCGCCGCCCGCCCCGGCT
CTGACTGACCGCGTTACTCCCACAGGTGAGCGGGCGGGACGGCCCTTCTCCTCCGGGCTGTAATTAGCTG
AGCAAGAGGTAAGGGTTTAAGGGATGGTTGGTTGGTGGGGTATTAATGTTTAATTACCTGGAGCACCTGC
CTGAAATCACTTTTTTTCAGGTTGGACCGGTGCCACCATGGACTATAAGGACCACGACGGAGACTACAAG
GATCATGATATTGATTACAAAGACGATGACGATAAGATGGCCCCAAAGAAGAAGCGGAAGGTCGGTATCC
ACGGAGTCCCAGCAGCCGACAAGAAGTACAGCATCGGCCTGGACATCGGCACCAACTCTGTGGGCTGGGC
CGTGATCACCGACGAGTACAAGGTGCCCAGCAAGAAATTCAAGGTGCTGGGCAACACCGACCGGCACAGC
ATCAAGAAGAACCTGATCGGAGCCCTGCTGTTCGACAGCGGCGAAACAGCCGAGGCCACCCGGCTGAAGA
GAACCGCCAGAAGAAGATACACCAGACGGAAGAACCGGATCTGCTATCTGCAAGAGATCTTCAGCAACGA
GATGGCCAAGGTGGACGACAGCTTCTTCCACAGACTGGAAGAGTCCTTCCTGGTGGAAGAGGATAAGAAG
CACGAGCGGCACCCCATCTTCGGCAACATCGTGGACGAGGTGGCCTACCACGAGAAGTACCCCACCATCT
ACCACCTGAGAAAGAAACTGGTGGACAGCACCGACAAGGCCGACCTGCGGCTGATCTATCTGGCCCTGGC
CCACATGATCAAGTTCCGGGGCCACTTCCTGATCGAGGGCGACCTGAACCCCGACAACAGCGACGTGGAC
AAGCTGTTCATCCAGCTGGTGCAGACCTACAACCAGCTGTTCGAGGAAAACCCCATCAACGCCAGCGGCG
TGGACGCCAAGGCCATCCTGTCTGCCAGACTGAGCAAGAGCAGACGGCTGGAAAATCTGATCGCCCAGCT
GCCCGGCGAGAAGAAGAATGGCCTGTTCGGAAACCTGATTGCCCTGAGCCTGGGCCTGACCCCCAACTTC
AAGAGCAACTTCGACCTGGCCGAGGATGCCAAACTGCAGCTGAGCAAGGACACCTACGACGACGACCTGG
ACAACCTGCTGGCCCAGATCGGCGACCAGTACGCCGACCTGTTTCTGGCCGCCAAGAACCTGTCCGACGC
CATCCTGCTGAGCGACATCCTGAGAGTGAACACCGAGATCACCAAGGCCCCCCTGAGCGCCTCTATGATC
AAGAGATACGACGAGCACCACCAGGACCTGACCCTGCTGAAAGCTCTCGTGCGGCAGCAGCTGCCTGAGA
AGTACAAAGAGATTTTCTTCGACCAGAGCAAGAACGGCTACGCCGGCTACATTGACGGCGGAGCCAGCCA
GGAAGAGTTCTACAAGTTCATCAAGCCCATCCTGGAAAAGATGGACGGCACCGAGGAACTGCTCGTGAAG
CTGAACAGAGAGGACCTGCTGCGGAAGCAGCGGACCTTCGACAACGGCAGCATCCCCCACCAGATCCACC
TGGGAGAGCTGCACGCCATTCTGCGGCGGCAGGAAGATTTTTACCCATTCCTGAAGGACAACCGGGAAAA
GATCGAGAAGATCCTGACCTTCCGCATCCCCTACTACGTGGGCCCTCTGGCCAGGGGAAACAGCAGATTC
GCCTGGATGACCAGAAAGAGCGAGGAAACCATCACCCCCTGGAACTTCGAGGAAGTGGTGGACAAGGGCG
CTTCCGCCCAGAGCTTCATCGAGCGGATGACCAACTTCGATAAGAACCTGCCCAACGAGAAGGTGCTGCC
CAAGCACAGCCTGCTGTACGAGTACTTCACCGTGTATAACGAGCTGACCAAAGTGAAATACGTGACCGAG
GGAATGAGAAAGCCCGCCTTCCTGAGCGGCGAGCAGAAAAAGGCCATCGTGGACCTGCTGTTCAAGACCA
ACCGGAAAGTGACCGTGAAGCAGCTGAAAGAGGACTACTTCAAGAAAATCGAGTGCTTCGACTCCGTGGA
AATCTCCGGCGTGGAAGATCGGTTCAACGCCTCCCTGGGCACATACCACGATCTGCTGAAAATTATCAAG
GACAAGGACTTCCTGGACAATGAGGAAAACGAGGACATTCTGGAAGATATCGTGCTGACCCTGACACTGT
TTGAGGACAGAGAGATGATCGAGGAACGGCTGAAAACCTATGCCCACCTGTTCGACGACAAAGTGATGAA
GCAGCTGAAGCGGCGGAGATACACCGGCTGGGGCAGGCTGAGCCGGAAGCTGATCAACGGCATCCGGGAC
AAGCAGTCCGGCAAGACAATCCTGGATTTCCTGAAGTCCGACGGCTTCGCCAACAGAAACTTCATGCAGC
TGATCCACGACGACAGCCTGACCTTTAAAGAGGACATCCAGAAAGCCCAGGTGTCCGGCCAGGGCGATAG
CCTGCACGAGCACATTGCCAATCTGGCCGGCAGCCCCGCCATTAAGAAGGGCATCCTGCAGACAGTGAAG
GTGGTGGACGAGCTCGTGAAAGTGATGGGCCGGCACAAGCCCGAGAACATCGTGATCGAAATGGCCAGAG
AGAACCAGACCACCCAGAAGGGACAGAAGAACAGCCGCGAGAGAATGAAGCGGATCGAAGAGGGCATCAA
AGAGCTGGGCAGCCAGATCCTGAAAGAACACCCCGTGGAAAACACCCAGCTGCAGAACGAGAAGCTGTAC
CTGTACTACCTGCAGAATGGGCGGGATATGTACGTGGACCAGGAACTGGACATCAACCGGCTGTCCGACT
ACGATGTGGACCATATCGTGCCTCAGAGCTTTCTGAAGGACGACTCCATCGACAACAAGGTGCTGACCAG
AAGCGACAAGAACCGGGGCAAGAGCGACAACGTGCCCTCCGAAGAGGTCGTGAAGAAGATGAAGAACTAC
TGGCGGCAGCTGCTGAACGCCAAGCTGATTACCCAGAGAAAGTTCGACAATCTGACCAAGGCCGAGAGAG
GCGGCCTGAGCGAACTGGATAAGGCCGGCTTCATCAAGAGACAGCTGGTGGAAACCCGGCAGATCACAAA
GCACGTGGCACAGATCCTGGACTCCCGGATGAACACTAAGTACGACGAGAATGACAAGCTGATCCGGGAA
GTGAAAGTGATCACCCTGAAGTCCAAGCTGGTGTCCGATTTCCGGAAGGATTTCCAGTTTTACAAAGTGC
GCGAGATCAACAACTACCACCACGCCCACGACGCCTACCTGAACGCCGTCGTGGGAACCGCCCTGATCAA
AAAGTACCCTAAGCTGGAAAGCGAGTTCGTGTACGGCGACTACAAGGTGTACGACGTGCGGAAGATGATC
GCCAAGAGCGAGCAGGAAATCGGCAAGGCTACCGCCAAGTACTTCTTCTACAGCAACATCATGAACTTTT
TCAAGACCGAGATTACCCTGGCCAACGGCGAGATCCGGAAGCGGCCTCTGATCGAGACAAACGGCGAAAC
CGGGGAGATCGTGTGGGATAAGGGCCGGGATTTTGCCACCGTGCGGAAAGTGCTGAGCATGCCCCAAGTG
AATATCGTGAAAAAGACCGAGGTGCAGACAGGCGGCTTCAGCAAAGAGTCTATCCTGCCCAAGAGGAACA
GCGATAAGCTGATCGCCAGAAAGAAGGACTGGGACCCTAAGAAGTACGGCGGCTTCGACAGCCCCACCGT
GGCCTATTCTGTGCTGGTGGTGGCCAAAGTGGAAAAGGGCAAGTCCAAGAAACTGAAGAGTGTGAAAGAG
CTGCTGGGGATCACCATCATGGAAAGAAGCAGCTTCGAGAAGAATCCCATCGACTTTCTGGAAGCCAAGG
GCTACAAAGAAGTGAAAAAGGACCTGATCATCAAGCTGCCTAAGTACTCCCTGTTCGAGCTGGAAAACGG
CCGGAAGAGAATGCTGGCCTCTGCCGGCGAACTGCAGAAGGGAAACGAACTGGCCCTGCCCTCCAAATAT
GTGAACTTCCTGTACCTGGCCAGCCACTATGAGAAGCTGAAGGGCTCCCCCGAGGATAATGAGCAGAAAC
AGCTGTTTGTGGAACAGCACAAGCACTACCTGGACGAGATCATCGAGCAGATCAGCGAGTTCTCCAAGAG
AGTGATCCTGGCCGACGCTAATCTGGACAAAGTGCTGTCCGCCTACAACAAGCACCGGGATAAGCCCATC
AGAGAGCAGGCCGAGAATATCATCCACCTGTTTACCCTGACCAATCTGGGAGCCCCTGCCGCCTTCAAGT
ACTTTGACACCACCATCGACCGGAAGAGGTACACCAGCACCAAAGAGGTGCTGGACGCCACCCTGATCCA
CCAGAGCATCACCGGCCTGTACGAGACACGGATCGACCTGTCTCAGCTGGGAGGCGACAAAAGGCCGGCG
GCCACGAAAAAGGCCGGCCAGGCAAAAAAGAAAAAGTAAGAATTCCTAGAGCTCGCTGATCAGCCTCGAC
TGTGCCTTCTAGTTGCCAGCCATCTGTTGTTTGCCCCTCCCCCGTGCCTTCCTTGACCCTGGAAGGTGCC
ACTCCCACTGTCCTTTCCTAATAAAATGAGGAAATTGCATCGCATTGTCTGAGTAGGTGTCATTCTATTC
TGGGGGGTGGGGTGGGGCAGGACAGCAAGGGGGAGGATTGGGAAGAGAATAGCAGGCATGCTGGGGAGCG
GCCGCAGGAACCCCTAGTGATGGAGTTGGCCACTCCCTCTCTGCGCGCTCGCTCGCTCACTGAGGCCGGG
CGACCAAAGGTCGCCCGACGCCCGGGCTTTGCCCGGGCGGCCTCAGTGAGCGAGCGAGCGCGCAGCTGCC
TGCAGGGGCGCCTGATGCGGTATTTTCTCCTTACGCATCTGTGCGGTATTTCACACCGCATA
[95 nt withheld, positions 5103-5197]
T
[46 nt withheld, positions 5199-5244]
C
[141 nt withheld, positions 5246-5386]
CCTTTGACGTTGGAGTCCACGTTCTTT
[37 nt withheld, positions 5414-5450]
ACTCTATCTCGGGCTATTCTTTTGATTTATAAGGGATTTTGCCGATTTCGGTCTATTGGTTAAAAAATGA
GCTGATTTAACAAAAATTTAACGCGAATTTTAACAAAATATTAACGTTTACAATTTTATGGTGCACTCTC
AGTACAATCTGCTCTGATGCCGCATAGTTAAGCCAGCCCCGACACCCGCCAACACCCGCTGACGCGCCCT
GACGGGCTTGTCTGCTCCCGGCATCCGCTTACAGACAAGCTGTGACCGTCTCCGGGAGCTGCATGTGTCA
GAGGTTTTCACCGTCATCACCGAAACGCGCGAGACGAAAGGGCCTCGTGATACGCCTATTTTTATAGGTT
AATGTCATGATAATAATGGTTTCTTAGACGTCAGGTGGCACTTTTCGGGGAAATGTGCGCGGAACCCCTA
TTTGTTTATTTTTCTAAATACATTCAAATATGTATCCGCTCATGAGACAATAACCCTGATAAATGCTTCA
ATAATATTGAAAAAGGAAGAGTATGAGTATTCAACATTTCCGTGTCGCCCTTATTCCCTTTTTTGCGGCA
TTTTGCCTTCCTGTTTTTGCTCACCCAGAAACGCTGGTGAAAGTAAAAGATGCTGAAGATCAGTTGGGTG
CACGAGTGGGTTACATCGAACTGGATCTCAACAGCGGTAAGATCCTTGAGAGTTTTCGCCCCGAAGAACG
TTTTCCAATGATGAGCACTTTTAAAGTTCTGCTATGTGGCGCGGTATTATCCCGTATTGACGCCGGGCAA
GAGCAACTCGGTCGCCGCATACACTATTCTCAGAATGACTTGGTTGAGTACTCACCAGTCACAGAAAAGC
ATCTTACGGATGGCATGACAGTAAGAGAATTATGCAGTGCTGCCATAACCATGAGTGATAACACTGCGGC
CAACTTACTTCTGACAACGATCGGAGGACCGAAGGAGCTAACCGCTTTTTTGCACAACATGGGGGATCAT
GTAACTCGCCTTGATCGTTGGGAACCGGAGCTGAATGAAGCCATACCAAACGACGAGCGTGACACCACGA
TGCCTGTAGCAATGGCAACAACGTTGCGCAAACTATTAACTGGCGAACTACTTACTCTAGCTTCCCGGCA
ACAATTAATAGACTGGATGGAGGCGGATAAAGTTGCAGGACCACTTCTGCGCTCGGCCCTTCCGGCTGGC
TGGTTTATTGCTGATAAATCTGGAGCCGGTGAGCGTGGAAGCCGCGGTATCATTGCAGCACTGGGGCCAG
ATGGTAAGCCCTCCCGTATCGTAGTTATCTACACGACGGGGAGTCAGGCAACTATGGATGAACGAAATAG
ACAGATCGCTGAGATAGGTGCCTCACTGATTAAGCATTGGTAACTGTCAGACCAAGTTTACTCATATATA
CTTTAGATTGATTTAAAACTTCATTTTTAATTTAAAAGGATCTAGGTGAAGATCCTTTTTGATAATCTCA
TGACCAAAATCCCTTAACGTGAGTTTTCGTTCCACTGAGCGTCAGACCCCGTAGAAAAGATCAAAGGATC
TTCTTGAGATCCTTTTTTTCTGCGCGTAATCTGCTGCTTGCAAACAAAAAAACCACCGCTACCAGCGGTG
GTTTGTTTGCCGGATCAAGAGCTACCAACTCTTTTTCCGAAGGTAACTGGCTTCAGCAGAGCGCAGATAC
CAAATACTGTTCTTCTAGTGTAGCCGTAGTTAGGCCACCACTTCAAGAACTCTGTAGCACCGCCTACATA
CCTCGCTCTGCTAATCCTGTTACCAGTGGCTGCTGCCAGTGGCGATAAGTCGTGTCTTACCGGGTTGGAC
TCAAGACGATAGTTACCGGATAAGGCGCAGCGGTCGGGCTGAACGGGGGGTTCGTGCACACAGCCCAGCT
TGGAGCGAACGACCTACACCGAACTGAGATACCTACAGCGTGAGCTATGAGAAAGCGCCACGCTTCCCGA
AGGGAGAAAGGCGGACAGGTATCCGGTAAGCGGCAGGGTCGGAACAGGAGAGCGCACGAGGGAGCTTCCA
GGGGGAAACGCCTGGTATCTTTATAGTCCTGTCGGGTTTCGCCACCTCTGACTTGAGCGTCGATTTTTGT
GATGCTCGTCAGGGGGGCGGAGCCTATGGAAAAACGCCAGCAACGCGGCCTTTTTACGGTTCCTGGCCTT
TTGCTGGCCTTTTGCTCACATGTGAGGGCCTATTTCCCATGATTCCTTCATATTTGCATATACGATACAA
GGCTGTTAGAGAGATAATTGGAATTAATTTGACTGTAAACACAAAGATATTAGTACAAAATACGTGACGT
AGAAAGTAATAATTTCTTGGGTAGTTTGCAGTTTTAAAATTATGTTTTAAAATGGACTATCATATGCTTA
CCGTAACTTGAAAGTATTTCGATTTCTTGGCTTTATATATCTTGTGGAAAGGACGAAACACCGGAGACCT
GTACAGGTCTCTGTTTTAGAGCTAGAAATAGCAAGTTAAAATAAGGCTAGTCCGTTATCAACTTGAAAAA
GTGGCACCGAGTCGGTGCTTTTTTGTTTTAGAGCTAGAAATAGCAAGTTAAAATAAGGCTAGTCCGTTTT
TAGCGCGTGCGCCAATTCTGCAGACAAATGGCTCTAGAGGTACCCGTTACATAACTTACGGTAAATGGCC
CGCCTGGCTGACCGCCCAACGACCCCCGCCCATTGACGTCAATAGTAACGCCAATAGGGACTTTCCATTG
ACGTCAATGGGTGGAGTATTTACGGTAAACTGCCCACTTGGCAGTACATCAAGTGTATCATATGCCAAGT
ACGCCCCCTATTGACGTCAATGACGGTAAATGGCCCGCCTGGCATTGTGCCCAGTACATGACCTTATGGG
ACTTTCCTACTTGGCAGTACATCTACGTATTAGTCATCGCTATTACCATGGTCGAGGTGAGCCCCACGTT
CTGCTTCACTCTCCCCATCTCCCCCCCCTCCCCACCCCCAATTTTGTATTTATTTATTTTTTAATTATTT
TGTGCAGCGATGGGGGCGGGGGGGGGGGGGGGGCGGCSCCAGGCGGGGGGGGGGGGGGGGGGGGGGGGGG
GGGGGGGGGGGGGGGGGGGGGGGGGCGCGCGCCAGGCGG
Features (pLannotate 1.2.2; 19 found; start..end, strand, type, name):
    143..370     +  intron         hybrid intron: hybrid between chicken β-actin (CBA) and minute virus of mice (MMV) introns (Gray et al., 2011)
    508..2109    +  CDS            Cas9(N): N-terminal portion of Streptococcus pyogenes Cas9 (Zetsche et al., 2015)
   2110..4608    +  CDS            Cas9(C): C-terminal portion of Streptococcus pyogenes Cas9 (Zetsche et al., 2015)
   4609..4656    +  CDS            nucleoplasmin NLS: bipartite nuclear localization signal from nucleoplasmin
   4690..4801    +  polyA_signal   bGH poly(A) signal: bovine growth hormone polyadenylation signal
   4906..5046    +  repeat_region  AAV2 ITR: inverted terminal repeat of adeno-associated virus serotype 2 inverted
   5051..5102    -  misc_feature   bom (fragment): basis of mobility region from pBR322
   5121..5576    +  rep_origin     f1 ori (sequence partly withheld): f1 bacteriophage origin of replication; arrow indicates direction of (+) strand synthesis
   5577..5626    -  misc_feature   bom (fragment): basis of mobility region from pBR322
   5728..5763    -  CDS            rop (fragment): Rop protein, which maintains plasmids at low copy number; rop
   5858..5962    +  promoter       AmpR promoter: bla
   5963..6823    +  CDS            AmpR: β-lactamase; bla; confers resistance to ampicillin, carbenicillin, and related antibiotics
   6994..7582    +  rep_origin     ori: high-copy-number ColE1/pMB1/pBR322/pUC origin of replication
   7644..7884    +  promoter       U6 promoter: RNA polymerase III promoter for human U6 snRNA
   7913..7988    +  misc_RNA       gRNA scaffold: guide RNA scaffold for the Streptococcus pyogenes CRISPR/Cas9 system
   7995..8038    +  misc_RNA       gRNA scaffold (fragment): guide RNA scaffold for the Streptococcus pyogenes CRISPR/Cas9 system
   8085..8370    +  enhancer       CMV enhancer: human cytomegalovirus immediate early enhancer; contains an 18-bp deletion relative to the standard CMV enhancer
   8372..8535    +  promoter       chicken β-actin promoter (fragment): No description available
   8534..142     +  promoter       chicken β-actin promoter (fragment) (across the origin): No description available
