[The description below was written by a language model from this plasmid's Addgene catalogue record and pLannotate feature annotations shown in this document.]
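Description:
pU6-(BsaI)_CBh-Cas9 is an all-in-one mammalian CRISPR/Cas9 expression plasmid derived from pX330, differing from the parent in that the guide-cloning sites have been changed to BsaI while keeping the same sticky ends, so annealed oligonucleotide pairs designed for pX330 remain compatible. It is propagated in bacteria as a high-copy plasmid through a ColE1/pUC-type origin and selected with ampicillin via the β-lactamase gene. The backbone also carries an f1/M13 phage origin, short remnants of pBR322 bom and rop, and a single AAV2 inverted terminal repeat downstream of the Cas9 cassette. With only one ITR annotated, this is a leftover of the backbone's lineage rather than a functional AAV packaging arrangement.

Two expression units sit in tandem. A human U6 RNA polymerase III promoter drives the sgRNA, with the BsaI cloning site positioned between the promoter and the S. pyogenes guide RNA scaffold, so that an inserted spacer is transcribed as a complete single guide RNA. Immediately downstream, the CBh promoter (CMV enhancer, chicken β-actin promoter and a hybrid CBA/MVM intron) drives human-codon-optimised SpCas9, which the record lists as carrying an N-terminal 3xFLAG tag. The annotation shows a C-terminal nucleoplasmin nuclear localisation signal followed by a bGH polyadenylation signal. The Cas9 coding region is flanked by intact AgeI and EcoRI sites.

The depositor sequence (8,508 bp) and the repository's sequencing result (8,569 bp) show the same feature set and order, differing slightly in length. The plasmid is used for transfection-based genome editing and comes from work on Cas9 fusions that improve editing efficiency, though the record does not spell out its specific role there.
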