Addgene plasmid #135010: pU6-(BsaI)_CBh-Cas9
Purpose: Expression vector for sgRNAs cloned into the BsaI sites and for expression of Cas9
Depositing lab: Yosef Shaul. Depositing organization: Weizmann Institute of Science. Publication: Recruitment of DNA Repair MRN Complex by Intrinsically Disordered Protein Domain Fused to Cas9 Improves Efficiency of CRISPR-Mediated Genome Editing. Reuven N, Adler J, Broennimann K, Myers N, Shaul Y. Biomolecules. 2019 Oct 8;9(10). pii: biom9100584. doi: 10.3390/biom9100584. PubMed 31597252.
Backbone
  Vector backbone: pX330
  Backbone manufacturer: Zhang lab (Addgene plasmid # 42230)
  Backbone size w/o insert (bp): 8508
  Total vector size (bp): 8508
  Modifications to backbone: Sites for cloning sgRNA changed to BsaI. Sticky ends for cloning of sgRNA are the same as the original pX330 vector
  Vector type: Mammalian Expression
Growth in bacteria
  Bacterial resistance: Ampicillin, 100 μg/mL
  Growth temperature: 37°C
  Growth strain: NEB Stable
  Copy number: High Copy
Gene/Insert
  Gene/Insert name: humanized S. pyogenes Cas9 (alt names: SpCas9; hSpCas9)
  Species: humanized S. pyogenes
  Insert size (bp): 4272
  Promoter: CBh
  Tag / fusion protein: 3xFLAG (N terminal on insert) (N terminal on insert)
  Cloning method: Restriction Enzyme; 5′ cloning site AgeI (not destroyed) (not destroyed); 3′ cloning site EcoRI (not destroyed) (not destroyed)
  Sequencing primers: 5′ agggatggttggttggtggg; 3′ CCAATCCTCCCCCTTGCTGT
Resource information
  A portion of this plasmid was derived from a plasmid made by: Based on pX330 (Addgene plasmid 42230)
Terms and licenses: Academic/Nonprofit Terms; Industry Terms: Not Available to Industry
How to cite: pU6-(BsaI)_CBh-Cas9 was a gift from Yosef Shaul (Addgene plasmid # 135010 ; http://n2t.net/addgene:135010 ; RRID:Addgene_135010)
